Addgene plasmid #171710: CBM9-N
Purpose: Expresses SARS-CoV-2 Nucleocapsid protein epitope
Depositing lab: Francis Nano. Depositing organization: University of Victoria. Publication: Escherichia coli recombinant expression of SARS-CoV-2 protein fragments. McGuire BE, Mela JE, Thompson VC, Cucksey LR, Stevens CE, McWhinnie RL, Winkler DFH, Pelech S, Nano FE. Microb Cell Fact. 2022 Feb 5;21(1):21. doi: 10.1186/s12934-022-01753-0. PubMed 35123472.
Backbone
  Vector backbone: pRSET5A
  Backbone manufacturer: Thermo Fisher
  Backbone size w/o insert (bp): 2900
  Total vector size (bp): 3600
  Vector type: Bacterial Expression
Growth in bacteria
  Bacterial resistance: Chloramphenicol and Ampicillin, 25 & 100 μg/mL
  Growth temperature: 37°C
  Growth strain: T7 Express lysY/Iq, NEB #C3013I
  Copy number: Unknown
Gene/Insert
  Gene/Insert name: SARS-CoV-2 Nucleocapsid
  Insert size (bp): 728
  GenBank ID: MZ322557
  Entrez Gene: N (a.k.a. GU280_gp10)
  Tag / fusion protein: CBM-9 (N terminal on insert)
  Cloning method: Restriction Enzyme; 5′ cloning site Esp3I (destroyed during cloning); 3′ cloning site Esp3I (destroyed during cloning)
  Sequencing primers: 5′ AAGGTCAGCGTGTTGGTATC or nFseq5A GATCTCGATCCCGCGAAATTAATAC; 3′ nRseq5A AAACCCCTCAAGACCCG
Terms and licenses: Academic/Nonprofit Terms; Industry Terms
How to cite: CBM9-N was a gift from Francis Nano (Addgene plasmid # 171710 ; http://n2t.net/addgene:171710 ; RRID:Addgene_171710)
