[The description below was written by a language model from this plasmid's Addgene catalogue record and pLannotate feature annotations shown in this document.]
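Description:
CBM9-N is a bacterial expression plasmid built on the pRSET5A backbone for producing a fragment of the SARS-CoV-2 nucleocapsid (N) protein in Escherichia coli as a fusion to a carbohydrate-binding module. It replicates from a high-copy ColE1/pUC-type origin and also carries an f1 phage origin, which allows single-stranded DNA production. Selection is through the AmpR β-lactamase gene and its own promoter. The catalogue lists chloramphenicol alongside ampicillin, but no chloramphenicol marker is annotated on the plasmid. That second antibiotic may therefore relate to the recommended T7 Express lysY/Iq host rather than to the construct, although the record does not say so.

The expression cassette is driven by a T7 promoter, followed by the phage T7 gene 10 ribosome binding site and a short piece of the gene 10 leader that promotes efficient translation. Transcription therefore depends on a host that supplies T7 RNA polymerase. The open reading frame continues into a fragment of Thermotoga maritima xylanase A (xynA), which corresponds to the N-terminal CBM-9 tag named in the catalogue. Such a module can serve as a fusion partner and as an affinity handle that binds cellulose-type matrices. Downstream sits a very short annotated N segment of only a few dozen nucleotides, consistent with the stated purpose of expressing an N epitope, and a T7 terminator closes the unit. The listed insert size of 728 bp evidently covers the CBM-9 portion together with the epitope. The insert was cloned through Esp3I sites that were destroyed in the process. The small lacI and lacZα fragments are backbone remnants. The sequenced record is 3,409 nt, somewhat shorter than the roughly 3,600 bp in the catalogue.

The associated work concerns recombinant E. coli expression of SARS-CoV-2 protein fragments.
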