Features (pLannotate 1.2.2; 12 found; start..end, strand, type, name):
    415..468     +  CDS            lacI (fragment): lac repressor; lacI; The lac repressor binds to the lac operator to inhibit transcription in E. coli. This inhibition can be relieved by adding lactose or isopropyl-β-D-thiogalactopyranoside (IPTG).
    488..506     +  promoter       T7 promoter: promoter for bacteriophage T7 RNA polymerase
    538..560     +  RBS            RBS: efficient ribosome binding site from bacteriophage T7 gene 10 (Olins and Rangwala, 1989)
    568..587     +  CDS            T7 tag (gene 10 leader) (fragment): leader peptide from bacteriophage T7 gene 10 promotes efficient translation in E. coli
    592..1164    +  CDS            xynA (fragment): XYNA_THEMA - Experimental evidence at protein level: Swiss-Prot protein existence level 1. From Thermotoga maritima (strain ATCC 43589 / DSM 3109 / JCM 10099 / NBRC 100826 / MSB8).
   1192..1245    +  CDS            N (fragment): NCAP_SARS2 - Experimental evidence at protein level: Swiss-Prot protein existence level 1. Packages the positive strand viral genome RNA into a helical ribonucleocapsid (RNP) and plays a fundamental role during virion assembly through its interactions with the viral genome and membrane protein M. Plays an important role in enhancing the efficiency of subgenomic viral RNA transcription as well as viral replication (By similarity). May modulate transforming growth factor-beta signaling by binding host smad3 (By similarity). From Severe acute respiratory syndrome coronavirus 2 (2019-nCoV) (SARS-C
   1292..1339    +  terminator     T7 terminator: transcription terminator for bacteriophage T7 RNA polymerase
   1365..1431    +  CDS            lacZα (fragment): LacZα fragment of β-galactosidase; lacZ fragment
   1436..1864    +  rep_origin     f1 ori (sequence partly withheld): f1 bacteriophage origin of replication; arrow indicates direction of (+) strand synthesis
   1917..2021    +  promoter       AmpR promoter: bla
   2022..2882    +  CDS            AmpR: β-lactamase; bla; confers resistance to ampicillin, carbenicillin, and related antibiotics
   3053..232     +  rep_origin     ori (across the origin): high-copy-number ColE1/pMB1/pBR322/pUC origin of replication
>Addgene plasmid #171710 | CBM9-N | addgene full sequence | sequence record 337917 | Addgene NGS Result
GACCTACACCGAACTGAGATACCTACAGCGTGAGCTATGAGAAAGCGCCACGCTTCCCGAAGGGAGAAAG
GCGGACAGGTATCCGGTAAGCGGCAGGGTCGGAACAGGAGAGCGCACGAGGGAGCTTCCAGGGGGAAACG
CCTGGTATCTTTATAGTCCTGTCGGGTTTCGCCACCTCTGACTTGAGCGTCGATTTTTGTGATGCTCGTC
AGGGGGGCGGAGCCTATGGAAAAACGCCAGCAACGCGGCCTTTTTACGGTTCCTGGCCTTTTGCTGGCCT
TTTGCTCACATGTTCTTTCCTGCGTTATCCCCTGATTCTGTGGATAACCGTATTACCGCCTTTGAGTGAG
CTGATACCGCTCGCCGCAGCCGAACGACCGAGCGCAGCGAGTCAGTGAGCGAGGAAGCGGAAGAGCGCCC
AATACGCAAACCGCCTCTCCCCGCGCGTTGGCCGATTCATTAATGCAGGATCTCGATCCCGCGAAATTAA
TACGACTCACTATAGGGAGACCACAACGGTTTCCCTCTAGAAATAATTTTGTTTAACTTTAAGAAGGAGA
TATACATATGGCTAGCATGACTGGTGGTAGCGGTATCATGGTTGCTACCGCTAAATACGGTACCCCGGTT
ATCGACGGTGAAATCGACGAAATCTGGAACACCACCGAAGAAATCGAAACCAAAGCTGTTGCTATGGGTT
CTCTGGACAAAAACGCTACCGCTAAAGTTCGTGTTCTGTGGGACGAAAACTACCTGTACGTTCTGGCTAT
CGTTAAAGACCCGGTTCTGAACAAAGACAACTCTAACCCGTGGGAACAGGACTCTGTTGAAATCTTCATC
GACGAAAACAACCACAAAACCGGTTACTACGAAGACGACGACGCTCAGTTCCGTGTTAACTACATGAACG
AACAGACCTTCGGTACCGGTGGTTCTCCGGCTCGTTTCAAAACCGCTGTTAAACTGATCGAAGGTGGTTA
CATCGTTGAAGCTGCTATCAAATGGAAAACCATCAAACCGACCCCGAACACCGTTATCGGTTTCAACATC
CAGGTTAACGACGCTAACGAAAAAGGTCAGCGTGTTGGTATCATCTCTTGGTCTGACCCGACCAACAACT
CTTGGCGTGACCCGTCTAAATTCGGTAACCTGCGTCTGATCAAACCGACGCCAACACCTACCCCAACACC
GCAGAAAAAACAGCAGACCGTTACCCTGCTGCCGGCTGCTGACCTGGACGACTTCTAATGACTTGCGATG
TACGTGCTATGCTCCTTCCGCTGAGCAATAACTAGCATAACCCCTTGGGGCCTCTAAACGGGTCTTGAGG
GGTTTTTTGCTGAAAGGAGGAACTATATCCGGATCTGGCGTAATAGCGAAGAGGCCCGCACCGATCGCCC
TTCCCAACAGTTGCGCAGCCTGAATGGCGAATGGG
[124 nt withheld, positions 1436-1559]
C
[91 nt withheld, positions 1561-1651]
A
[49 nt withheld, positions 1653-1701]
CCTTTGACGTTGGAGTCCACGTTCTTT
[37 nt withheld, positions 1729-1765]
ACCCTATCTCGGTCTATTCTTTTGATTTATAAGGGATTTTGCCGATTTCGGCCTATTGGTTAAAAAATGA
GCTGATTTAACAAAAATTTAACGCGAATTTTAACAAAATATTAACGCTTACAATTTAGGTGGCACTTTTC
GGGGAAATGTGCGCGGAACCCCTATTTGTTTATTTTTCTAAATACATTCAAATATGTATCCGCTCATGAG
ACAATAACCCTGATAAATGCTTCAATAATATTGAAAAAGGAAGAGTATGAGTATTCAACATTTCCGTGTC
GCCCTTATTCCCTTTTTTGCGGCATTTTGCCTTCCTGTTTTTGCTCACCCAGAAACGCTGGTGAAAGTAA
AAGATGCTGAAGATCAGTTGGGTGCACGAGTGGGTTACATCGAACTGGATCTCAACAGCGGTAAGATCCT
TGAGAGTTTTCGCCCCGAAGAACGTTTTCCAATGATGAGCACTTTTAAAGTTCTGCTATGTGGCGCGGTA
TTATCCCGTATTGACGCCGGGCAAGAGCAACTCGGTCGCCGCATACACTATTCTCAGAATGACTTGGTTG
AGTACTCACCAGTCACAGAAAAGCATCTTACGGATGGCATGACAGTAAGAGAATTATGCAGTGCTGCCAT
AACCATGAGTGATAACACTGCGGCCAACTTACTTCTGACAACGATCGGAGGACCGAAGGAGCTAACCGCT
TTTTTGCACAACATGGGGGATCATGTAACTCGCCTTGATCGTTGGGAACCGGAGCTGAATGAAGCCATAC
CAAACGACGAGCGTGACACCACGATGCCTGTAGCAATGGCAACAACGTTGCGCAAACTATTAACTGGCGA
ACTACTTACTCTAGCTTCCCGGCAACAATTAATAGACTGGATGGAGGCGGATAAAGTTGCAGGACCACTT
CTGCGCTCGGCCCTTCCGGCTGGCTGGTTTATTGCTGATAAATCTGGAGCCGGTGAGCGTGGGTCTCGCG
GTATCATTGCAGCACTGGGGCCAGATGGTAAGCCCTCCCGTATCGTAGTTATCTACACGACGGGGAGTCA
GGCAACTATGGATGAACGAAATAGACAGATCGCTGAGATAGGTGCCTCACTGATTAAGCATTGGTAACTG
TCAGACCAAGTTTACTCATATATACTTTAGATTGATTTAAAACTTCATTTTTAATTTAAAAGGATCTAGG
TGAAGATCCTTTTTGATAATCTCATGACCAAAATCCCTTAACGTGAGTTTTCGTTCCACTGAGCGTCAGA
CCCCGTAGAAAAGATCAAAGGATCTTCTTGAGATCCTTTTTTTCTGCGCGTAATCTGCTGCTTGCAAACA
AAAAAACCACCGCTACCAGCGGTGGTTTGTTTGCCGGATCAAGAGCTACCAACTCTTTTTCCGAAGGTAA
CTGGCTTCAGCAGAGCGCAGATACCAAATACTGTTCTTCTAGTGTAGCCGTAGTTAGGCCACCACTTCAA
GAACTCTGTAGCACCGCCTACATACCTCGCTCTGCTAATCCTGTTACCAGTGGCTGCTGCCAGTGGCGAT
AAGTCGTGTCTTACCGGGTTGGACTCAAGACGATAGTTACCGGATAAGGCGCAGCGGTCGGGCTGAACGG
GGGGTTCGTGCACACAGCCCAGCTTGGAGCGAAC
