>Addgene plasmid #171710 | CBM9-N | depositor partial sequence | sequence record 332946 | CBM-9 and ID-N epitope region
ACTTTAAGAAGGAGATATACATATGGCTAGCATGACTGGTGGTAGCGGTATCATGGTTGCTACCGCTAAA
TACGGTACCCCGGTTATCGACGGTGAAATCGACGAAATCTGGAACACCACCGAAGAAATCGAAACCAAAG
CTGTTGCTATGGGTTCTCTGGACAAAAACGCTACCGCTAAAGTTCGTGTTCTGTGGGACGAAAACTACCT
GTACGTTCTGGCTATCGTTAAAGACCCGGTTCTGAACAAAGACAACTCTAACCCGTGGGAACAGGACTCT
GTTGAAATCTTCATCGACGAAAACAACCACAAAACCGGTTACTACGAAGACGACGACGCTCAGTTCCGTG
TTAACTACATGAACGAACAGACCTTCGGTACCGGTGGTTCTCCGGCTCGTTTCAAAACCGCTGTTAAACT
GATCGAAGGTGGTTACATCGTTGAAGCTGCTATCAAATGGAAAACCATCAAACCGACCCCGAACACCGTT
ATCGGTTTCAACATCCAGGTTAACGACGCTAACGAAAAAGGTCAGCGTGTTGGTATCATCTCTTGGTCTG
ACCCGACCAACAACTCTTGGCGTGACCCGTCTAAATTCGGTAACCTGCGTCTGATCAAACCGACGCCAAC
ACCTACCCCAACACCGCAGAAAAAACAGCAGACCGTTACCCTGCTGCCGGCTGCTGACCTGGACGACTTC
TAATGACTTGCGATGTACGTGCTATGCT
